>Addgene plasmid #208430 | pKLV2-U6gRNA5(hMTOR_2b)-PGKpuro2ABFP-W | addgene full sequence | sequence record 413560 | Addgene NGS Result
GTCAATAATGACGTATGTTCCCATAGTAACGCCAATAGGGACTTTCCATTGACGTCAATGGGTGGAGTAT
TTACGGTAAACTGCCCACTTGGCAGTACATCAAGTGTATCATATGCCAAGTACGCCCCCTATTGACGTCA
ATGACGGTAAATGGCCCGCCTGGCATTATGCCCAGTACATGACCTTATGGGACTTTCCTACTTGGCAGTA
CATCTACGTATTAGTCATCGCTATTACCATGGTGATGCGGTTTTGGCAGTACATCAATGGGCGTGGATAG
CGGTTTGACTCACGGGGATTTCCAAGTCTCCACCCCATTGACGTCAATGGGAGTTTGTTTTGGCACCAAA
ATCAACGGGACTTTCCAAAATGTCGTAACAACTCCGCCCCATTGACGCAAATGGGCGGTAGGCGTGTACG
GTGGGAGGTCTATATAAGCAGCGCGTTTTGCCTGTACTGGGTCTCTCTGGTTAGACCAGATCTGAGCCTG
GGAGCTCTCTGGCTAACTAGGGAACCCACTGCTTAAGCCTCAATAAAGCTTGCCTTGAGTGCTTCAAGTA
GTGTGTGCCCGTCTGTTGTGTGACTCTGGTAACTAGAGATCCCTCAGACCCTTTTAGTCAGTGTGGAAAA
TCTCTAGCAGTGGCGCCCGAACAGGGACTTGAAAGCGAAAGGGAAACCAGAGGAGCTCTCTCGACGCAGG
ACTCGGCTTGCTGAAGCGCGCACGGCAAGAGGCGAGGGGCGGCGACTGGTGAGTACGCCAAAAATTTTGA
CTAGCGGAGGCTAGAAGGAGAGAGATGGGTGCGAGAGCGTCAGTATTAAGCGGGGGAGAATTAGATCGCG
ATGGGAAAAAATTCGGTTAAGGCCAGGGGGAAAGAAAAAATATAAATTAAAACATATAGTATGGGCAAGC
AGGGAGCTAGAACGATTCGCAGTTAATCCTGGCCTGTTAGAAACATCAGAAGGCTGTAGACAAATACTGG
GACAGCTACAACCATCCCTTCAGACAGGATCAGAAGAACTTAGATCATTATATAATACAGTAGCAACCCT
CTATTGTGTGCATCAAAGGATAGAGATAAAAGACACCAAGGAAGCTTTAGACAAGATAGAGGAAGAGCAA
AACAAAAGTAAGACCACCGCACAGCAAGCGGCCGGCCGCGCTGATCTTCAGACCTGGAGGAGGAGATATG
AGGGACAATTGGAGAAGTGAATTATATAAATATAAAGTAGTAAAAATTGAACCATTAGGAGTAGCACCCA
CCAAGGCAAAGAGAAGAGTGGTGCAGAGAGAAAAAAGAGCAGTGGGAATAGGAGCTTTGTTCCTTGGGTT
CTTGGGAGCAGCAGGAAGCACTATGGGCGCAGCGTCAATGACGCTGACGGTACAGGCCAGACAATTATTG
TCTGGTATAGTGCAGCAGCAGAACAATTTGCTGAGGGCTATTGAGGCGCAACAGCATCTGTTGCAACTCA
CAGTCTGGGGCATCAAGCAGCTCCAGGCAAGAATCCTGGCTGTGGAAAGATACCTAAAGGATCAACAGCT
CCTGGGGATTTGGGGTTGCTCTGGAAAACTCATTTGCACCACTGCTGTGCCTTGGAATGCTAGTTGGAGT
AATAAATCTCTGGAACAGATTTGGAATCACACGACCTGGATGGAGTGGGACAGAGAAATTAACAATTACA
CAAGCTTAATACACTCCTTAATTGAAGAATCGCAAAACCAGCAAGAAAAGAATGAACAAGAATTATTGGA
ATTAGATAAATGGGCAAGTTTGTGGAATTGGTTTAACATAACAAATTGGCTGTGGTATATAAAATTATTC
ATAATGATAGTAGGAGGCTTGGTAGGTTTAAGAATAGTTTTTGCTGTACTTTCTATAGTGAATAGAGTTA
GGCAGGGATATTCACCATTATCGTTTCAGACCCACCTCCCAACCCCGAGGGGACCCGACAGGCCCGAAGG
AATAGAAGAAGAAGGTGGAGAGAGAGACAGAGACAGATCCATTCGATTAGTGAACGGATCGGCACTGCGT
GCGCCAATTCTGCAGACAAATGGCAGTATTCATCCACAATTTTAAAAGAAAAGGGGGGATTGGGGGGTAC
AGTGCAGGGGAAAGAATAGTAGACATAATAGCAACAGACATACAAACTAAAGAATTACAAAAACAAATTA
CAAAAATTCAAAATTTTCGGGTTTATTACAGGGACAGCAGAGATCCAGTTTGGTTAGTACCGGGCCCTAC
GCGTCCAAGGTCGGGCAGGAAGAGGGCCTATTTCCCATGATTCCTTCATATTTGCATATACGATACAAGG
CTGTTAGAGAGATAATTAGAATTAATTTGACTGTAAACACAAAGATATTAGTACAAAATACGTGACGTAG
AAAGTAATAATTTCTTGGGTAGTTTGCAGTTTTAAAATTATGTTTTAAAATGGACTATCATATGCTTACC
GTAACTTGAAAGTATTTCGATTTCTTGGCTTTATATATCTTGTGGAAAGGACGAAACACCTCAGGAAATG
ATCCGCACAGGTTTAAGAGCTATGCTGGAAACAGCATAGCAAGTTTAAATAAGGCTAGTCCGTTATCAAC
TTGAAAAAGTGGCACCGAGTCGGTGCTTTTTTTGGATCCAATTCTACCGGGTAGGGGAGGCGCTTTTCCC
AAGGCAGTCTGGAGCATGCGCTTTAGCAGCCCCGCTGGGCACTTGGCGCTACACAAGTGGCCTCTGGCCT
CGCACACATTCCACATCCACCGGTAGGCGCCAACCGGCTCCGTTCTTTGGTGGCCCCTTCGCGCCACCTT
CTACTCCTCCCCTAGTCAGGAAGTTCCCCCCCGCCCCGCAGCTCGCGTCGTGCAGGACGTGACAAATGGA
AGTAGCACGTCTCACTAGTCTCGTGCAGATGGACAGCACCGCTGAGCAATGGAAGCGGGTAGGCCTTTGG
GGCAGCGGCCAATAGCAGCTTTGCTCCTTCGCTTTCTGGGCTCAGAGGCTGGGAAGGGGTGGGTCCGGGG
GCGGGCTCAGGGGCGGGCTCAGGGGCGGGGCGGGCGCCCGAAGGTCCTCCGGAGGCCCGGCATTCTGCAC
GCTTCAAAAGCGCACGTCTGCCGCGCTGTTCTCCTCTTCCTCATCTCCGGGCCTTTCGACCTGCATCCAT
CTAGATCTCGAGCAGCTGAAGCTTACCATGACCGAGTACAAGCCCACGGTGCGCCTCGCCACCCGCGACG
ACGTCCCCAGGGCCGTACGCACCCTCGCCGCCGCGTTCGCCGACTACCCCGCCACGCGCCACACCGTCGA
TCCGGACCGCCACATCGAGCGGGTCACCGAGCTGCAAGAACTCTTCCTCACGCGCGTCGGGCTCGACATC
GGCAAGGTGTGGGTCGCGGACGACGGCGCCGCGGTGGCGGTCTGGACCACGCCGGAGAGCGTCGAAGCGG
GGGCGGTGTTCGCCGAGATCGGCCCGCGCATGGCCGAGTTGAGCGGTTCCCGGCTGGCCGCGCAGCAACA
GATGGAAGGCCTCCTGGCGCCGCACCGGCCCAAGGAGCCCGCGTGGTTCCTGGCCACCGTCGGCGTCTCG
CCCGACCACCAGGGCAAGGGTCTGGGCAGCGCCGTCGTGCTCCCCGGAGTGGAGGCGGCCGAGCGCGCCG
GGGTGCCCGCCTTCCTGGAGACCTCCGCGCCCCGCAACCTCCCCTTCTACGAGCGGCTCGGCTTCACCGT
CACCGCCGACGTCGAGGTGCCCGAAGGACCGCGCACCTGGTGCATGACCCGCAAGCCCGGTGCCGGCGGC
GGGTCCGGAGGAGAGGGCAGAGGAAGTCTCCTAACATGCGGTGACGTGGAGGAGAATCCTGGCCCAATGA
GCGAGCTGATTAAGGAGAACATGCACATGAAGCTGTACATGGAGGGCACCGTGGACAACCATCACTTCAA
GTGCACATCCGAGGGCGAAGGCAAGCCCTACGAGGGCACCCAGACCATGAGAATCAAGGTGGTCGAGGGC
GGCCCTCTCCCCTTCGCCTTCGACATCCTGGCTACTAGCTTCCTCTACGGCAGCAAGACCTTCATCAACC
ACACCCAGGGCATCCCCGACTTCTTCAAGCAGTCCTTCCCTGAGGGCTTCACATGGGAGAGAGTCACCAC
ATACGAGGACGGGGGCGTGCTGACCGCTACCCAGGACACCAGCCTCCAGGACGGCTGCCTCATCTACAAC
GTCAAGATCAGAGGGGTGAACTTCACATCCAACGGCCCTGTGATGCAGAAGAAAACACTCGGCTGGGAGG
CCTTCACCGAGACGCTGTACCCCGCTGACGGCGGCCTGGAAGGCAGAAACGACATGGCCCTGAAGCTCGT
GGGCGGGAGCCATCTGATCGCAAACATCAAGACCACATATAGATCCAAGAAACCCGCTAAGAACCTCAAG
ATGCCTGGCGTCTACTATGTGGACTACAGACTGGAAAGAATCAAGGAGGCCAACAACGAGACCTACGTCG
AGCAGCACGAGGTGGCAGTGGCCAGATACTGCGACCTCCCTAGCAAACTGGGGCACAAGCTTAATTGAGC
GGCCGCTCAACCTCTGGATTACAAAATTTGTGAAAGATTGACTGGTATTCTTAACTATGTTGCTCCTTTT
ACGCTATGTGGATACGCTGCTTTAATGCCTTTGTATCATGCTATTGCTTCCCGTATGGCTTTCATTTTCT
CCTCCTTGTATAAATCCTGGTTGCTGTCTCTTTATGAGGAGTTGTGGCCCGTTGTCAGGCAACGTGGCGT
GGTGTGCACTGTGTTTGCTGACGCAACCCCCACTGGTTGGGGCATTGCCACCACCTGTCAGCTCCTTTCC
GGGACTTTCGCTTTCCCCCTCCCTATTGCCACGGCGGAACTCATCGCCGCCTGCCTTGCCCGCTGCTGGA
CAGGGGCTCGGCTGTTGGGCACTGACAATTCCGTGGTGTTGTCGGGGAAATCATCGTCCTTTCCTTGGCT
GCTCGCCTGTGTTGCCACCTGGATTCTGCGCGGGACGTCCTTCTGCTACGTCCCTTCGGCCCTCAATCCA
GCGGACCTTCCTTCCCGCGGCCTGCTGCCGGCTCTGCGGCCTCTTCCGCGTCTACGCCTTCGCCCTCAGA
CGAGTCGGATCTCCCTTTGGGCCGCCTCCCCGCAGGTACCTTTAAGACCAATGACTTACAAGGCAGCTGT
AGATCTTAGCCACTTTTTAAAAGAAAAGGGGGGACTGGAAGGGCTAATTCACTCCCAAAGAAGTCAAGAT
CTGCTTTTTGCCTGTACTGGGTCTCTCTGGTTAGACCAGAGTCTCTCTGGTTAGACCAGATCTGAGCCTG
GGAGCTCTCTGGCTAACTAGGGAACCCACTGCTTAAGCCTCAATAAAGCTTGCCTTGAGTGCTTCAAGTA
GTGTGTGCCCGTCTGTTGTGTGACTCTGGTAACTAGAGATCCCTCAGACCCTTTTAGTCAGTGTGGAAAA
TCTCTAGCAGTTTAAACCCGCTGATCAGCCTCGACTGTGCCTTCTAGTTGCCAGCCATCTGTTGTTTGCC
CCTCCCCCGTGCCTTCCTTGACCCTGGAAGGTGCCACTCCCACTGTCCTTTCCTAATAAAATGAGGAAAT
TGCATCGCATTGTCTGAGTAGGTGTCATTCTATTCTGGGGGGTGGGGTGGGGCAGGACAGCAAGGGGGAG
GATTGGGAAGTCAATAGCAGGCATGCTGGGGATGCGGTGGGCTCTATGGGCGGCCGTTAATTAAGCTTTT
GTTCCCTTTAGTGAGGGTTAATTGCGCGCTTGGCGTAATCATGGTCATAGCTGTTTCCTGTGTGAAATTG
TTATCCGCTCACAATTCCACACAACATACGAGCCGGGAGCATAAAGTGTAAAGCCTGGGGTGCCTAATGA
GTGAGCTAACTCACATTAATTGCGTTGCGCTCACTGCCCGCTTTCCAGTCGGGAAACCTGTCGTGCCAGC
TGCATTAATGAATCGGCCAACGCGCGGGGAGAGGCGGTTTGCGTATTGGGCGCTCTTCCGCTTCCTCGCT
CACTGACTCGCTGCGCTCGGTCGTTCGGCTGCGGCGAGCGGTATCAGCTCACTCAAAGGCGGTAATACGG
TTATCCACAGAATCAGGGGATAACGCAGGAAAGAACATGTGAGCAAAAGGCCAGCAAAAGGCCAGGAACC
GTAAAAAGGCCGCGTTGCTGGCGTTTTTCCATAGGCTCCGCCCCCCTGACGAGCATCACAAAAATCGACG
CTCAAGTCAGAGGTGGCGAAACCCGACAGGACTATAAAGATACCAGGCGTTTCCCCCTGGAAGCTCCCTC
GTGCGCTCTCCTGTTCCGACCCTGCCGCTTACCGGATACCTGTCCGCCTTTCTCCCTTCGGGAAGCGTGG
CGCTTTCTCATAGCTCACGCTGTAGGTATCTCAGTTCGGTGTAGGTCGTTCGCTCCAAGCTGGGCTGTGT
GCACGAACCCCCCGTTCAGCCCGACCGCTGCGCCTTATCCGGTAACTATCGTCTTGAGTCCAACCCGGTA
AGACACGACTTATCGCCACTGGCAGCAGCCACTGGTAACAGGATTAGCAGAGCGAGGTATGTAGGCGGTG
CTACAGAGTTCTTGAAGTGGTGGCCTAACTACGGCTACACTAGAAGAACAGTATTTGGTATCTGCGCTCT
GCTGAAGCCAGTTACCTTCGGAAAAAGAGTTGGTAGCTCTTGATCCGGCAAACAAACCACCGCTGGTAGC
GGTGGTTTTTTTGTTTGCAAGCAGCAGATTACGCGCAGAAAAAAAGGATCTCAAGAAGATCCTTTGATCT
TTTCTACGGGGTCTGACGCTCAGTGGAACGAAAACTCACGTTAAGGGATTTTGGTCATGAGATTATCAAA
AAGGATCTTCACCTAGATCCTTTTAAATTAAAAATGAAGTTTTAAATCAATCTAAAGTATATATGAGTAA
ACTTGGTCTGACAGTTACCAATGCTTAATCAGTGAGGCACCTATCTCAGCGATCTGTCTATTTCGTTCAT
CCATAGTTGCCTGACTCCCCGTCGTGTAGATAACTACGATACGGGAGGGCTTACCATCTGGCCCCAGTGC
TGCAATGATACCGCGAGACCCACGCTCACCGGCTCCAGATTTATCAGCAATAAACCAGCCAGCCGGAAGG
GCCGAGCGCAGAAGTGGTCCTGCAACTTTATCCGCCTCCATCCAGTCTATTAATTGTTGCCGGGAAGCTA
GAGTAAGTAGTTCGCCAGTTAATAGTTTGCGCAACGTTGTTGCCATTGCTACAGGCATCGTGGTGTCACG
CTCGTCGTTTGGTATGGCTTCATTCAGCTCCGGTTCCCAACGATCAAGGCGAGTTACATGATCCCCCATG
TTGTGCAAAAAAGCGGTTAGCTCCTTCGGTCCTCCGATCGTTGTCAGAAGTAAGTTGGCCGCAGTGTTAT
CACTCATGGTTATGGCAGCACTGCATAATTCTCTTACTGTCATGCCATCCGTAAGATGCTTTTCTGTGAC
TGGTGAGTACTCAACCAAGTCATTCTGAGAATAGTGTATGCGGCGACCGAGTTGCTCTTGCCCGGCGTCA
ATACGGGATAATACCGCGCCACATAGCAGAACTTTAAAAGTGCTCATCATTGGAAAACGTTCTTCGGGGC
GAAAACTCTCAAGGATCTTACCGCTGTTGAGATCCAGTTCGATGTAACCCACTCGTGCACCCAACTGATC
TTCAGCATCTTTTACTTTCACCAGCGTTTCTGGGTGAGCAAAAACAGGAAGGCAAAATGCCGCAAAAAAG
GGAATAAGGGCGACACGGAAATGTTGAATACTCATACTCTTCCTTTTTCAATATTATTGAAGCATTTATC
AGGGTTATTGTCTCATGAGCGGATACATATTTGAATGTATTTAGAAAAATAAACAAATAGGGGTTCCGCG
CACATTTCCCCGAAAAGTGCCACCTAAATTGTAAGCGTTAATATTTTGTTAAAATTCGCGTTAAATTTTT
GTTAAATCAGCTCATTTTTTAACCAATAGGCCGAAATCGGCAAAATCCCTTATAAATCAAAAGAATAGAC
CGAGATAGGGT
[37 nt withheld, positions 8062-8098]
AAAGAACGTGGACTCCAACGTCAAAGG
[49 nt withheld, positions 8126-8174]
T
[91 nt withheld, positions 8176-8266]
G
[124 nt withheld, positions 8268-8391]
CCCATTCGCCATTCAGGCTGCGCAACTGTTGGGAAGGGCGATCGGTGCGGGCCTCTTCGCTATTACGCCA
GCTGGCGAAAGGGGGATGTGCTGCAAGGCGATTAAGTTGGGTAACGCCAGGGTTTTCCCAGTCACGACGT
TGTAAAACGACGGCCAGTGAGCGCGCGTAATACGACTCACTATAGGGCGAATTGACTAGTACATAACTTA
CGGTAAATGGCCCGCCTGGCTGACCGCCCAACGACCCCCGCCCATTGAC
Features (pLannotate 1.2.2; 28 found; start..end, strand, type, name):
    242..441     +  promoter       CMV promoter: human cytomegalovirus (CMV) immediate early promoter
    459..639     +  LTR            5' LTR (truncated): truncated 5' long terminal repeat (LTR) from HIV-1
    686..811     +  misc_feature   HIV-1 Ψ: packaging signal of human immunodeficiency virus type 1
    795..1133    +  CDS            HIV-1 gag (fragment): gag protein from human immunodeficiency virus 1; gag
   1310..1543    +  misc_feature   RRE: The Rev response element (RRE) of HIV-1 allows for Rev-dependent mRNA export from the nucleus to the cytoplasm.
   1920..2020    +  CDS            Rev (fragment): human immunodeficiency virus 1 (HIV-1) Rev protein; rev; enhances nuclear export of unspliced and incompletely spliced viral mRNAs
   2070..2187    +  misc_feature   cPPT/CTS: central polypurine tract and central termination sequence of HIV-1
   2262..2502    +  promoter       U6 promoter: RNA polymerase III promoter for human U6 snRNA
   2549..2616    +  misc_RNA       tracrRNA (fragment): trans-activating CRISPR RNA for the Streptococcus pyogenes CRISPR/Cas9 system
   2639..3138    +  promoter       PGK promoter: mouse phosphoglycerate kinase 1 promoter
   3178..3774    +  CDS            PuroR (fragment): puromycin N-acetyltransferase; pac from Streptomyces; confers resistance to puromycin
   3847..4545    +  CDS            TagBFP: TagBFP is a basic (constitutively fluorescent) blue fluorescent protein published in 2008, derived from Entacmaea quadricolor. It is reported to be a very rapidly-maturing monomer with very low acid sensitivity.
   4557..5143    +  misc_feature   WPRE: woodchuck hepatitis virus posttranscriptional regulatory element
   5137..5283    +  CDS            nef (fragment): NEF_HV1LA - Experimental evidence at protein level: Swiss-Prot protein existence level 1. Extracellular Nef protein targets CD4(+) T-lymphocytes for apoptosis by interacting with CXCR4 surface receptors. From Human immunodeficiency virus type 1 group M subtype B (isolate Lai) (HIV-1).
   5291..5469    +  LTR            5' LTR (truncated): truncated 5' long terminal repeat (LTR) from HIV-1
   5495..5606    +  polyA_signal   bGH poly(A) signal: bovine growth hormone polyadenylation signal
   5745..5763    -  promoter       T3 promoter: promoter for bacteriophage T3 RNA polymerase
   5808..5824    -  protein_bind   lac operator: The lac repressor binds to the lac operator to inhibit transcription in E. coli. This inhibition can be relieved by adding lactose or isopropyl-β-D-thiogalactopyranoside (IPTG). lac repressor encoded by lacI
   5832..5862    -  promoter       lac promoter: promoter for the E. coli lac operon
   5877..5898    -  protein_bind   CAP binding site: CAP binding activates transcription in the presence of cAMP. E. coli catabolite activator protein
   5911..6003    -  CDS            lacI (fragment): lac repressor; lacI; The lac repressor binds to the lac operator to inhibit transcription in E. coli. This inhibition can be relieved by adding lactose or isopropyl-β-D-thiogalactopyranoside (IPTG).
   6186..6774    -  rep_origin     ori: high-copy-number ColE1/pMB1/pBR322/pUC origin of replication
   6945..7805    -  CDS            AmpR: β-lactamase; bla; confers resistance to ampicillin, carbenicillin, and related antibiotics
   7806..7910    -  promoter       AmpR promoter: bla
   7963..8391    -  rep_origin     f1 ori (sequence partly withheld): f1 bacteriophage origin of replication; arrow indicates direction of (+) strand synthesis
   8396..8551    -  CDS            lacZα (fragment): LacZα fragment of β-galactosidase; lacZ fragment
   8559..8577    +  promoter       T7 promoter: promoter for bacteriophage T7 RNA polymerase
   8591..241     +  enhancer       CMV enhancer (across the origin): human cytomegalovirus immediate early enhancer
