[The description below was written by a language model from this plasmid's Addgene catalogue record and pLannotate feature annotations shown in this document.]
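Description:
pKLV2-U6gRNA5(hMTOR_2b)-PGKpuro2ABFP-W is a lentiviral CRISPR guide RNA vector of about 8.65 kb, built by inserting a single guide targeting the human MTOR gene into the BbsI cloning sites of the pKLV2-U6gRNA5(BbsI)-PGKpuro2ABFP-W backbone; both BbsI sites were destroyed in the process. It is propagated in E. coli through a high-copy ColE1/pUC-type origin with ampicillin selection (AmpR). The plasmid backbone also carries an f1 origin and remnants of a lac/lacZα cloning region flanked by T3 and T7 promoters.

The viral portion has a third-generation-style layout. A CMV enhancer/promoter is fused to a truncated HIV-1 5' LTR to drive genomic RNA production in packaging cells. This is followed by the Ψ packaging signal with a gag fragment, the RRE for Rev-dependent export and the cPPT/CTS. A second truncated LTR, annotated as a 5' LTR but sitting in the 3' position, closes the provirus and is followed by a bGH polyadenylation signal.

Between the LTRs are two expression units. The human U6 Pol III promoter transcribes the MTOR spacer fused to a Streptococcus pyogenes Cas9 tracrRNA-derived scaffold. The mouse PGK promoter drives puromycin N-acetyltransferase linked to TagBFP; the construct name indicates a 2A peptide between them, though it is not annotated in the feature table. A WPRE follows to enhance transcript expression.

The plasmid does not encode Cas9, so the nuclease must be supplied separately, for example by Cas9-expressing cells. Transduced cells can be selected with puromycin or tracked and sorted by blue fluorescence. This makes the construct suitable for MTOR knockout or gene-dependency experiments in human cells; the associated study concerned oral squamous cell carcinoma.
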