Addgene plasmid #208430: pKLV2-U6gRNA5(hMTOR_2b)-PGKpuro2ABFP-W
Purpose: Lentiviral gRNA plasmid targeting human MTOR gene, co-expression of BFP tag
Depositing lab: Sok Ching Cheong. Depositing organization: Cancer Research Malaysia. Publication: TNO155 is a selective SHP2 inhibitor to target PTPN11-dependent oral squamous cell carcinoma. Chai AWY, Tan YH, Ooi S, Yee PS, Yee SM, Cheong SC. Heliyon. 2024 Oct 22;10(21):e39677. doi: 10.1016/j.heliyon.2024.e39677. eCollection 2024 Nov 15. PubMed 39524880.
Backbone
  Vector backbone: pKLV2-U6gRNA5(BbsI)-PGKpuro2ABFP-W
  Backbone size w/o insert (bp): 8648
  Vector type: Mammalian Expression, Lentiviral, CRISPR
  Selectable markers: Puromycin ; BFP
Growth in bacteria
  Bacterial resistance: Ampicillin, 100 μg/mL
  Growth temperature: 37°C
  Growth strain: NEB Stable
  Copy number: Unknown
Gene/Insert
  Gene/Insert name: MTOR
  gRNA/shRNA sequence: GCAGGAAATGATCCGCACAG
  Species: H. sapiens (human)
  Mutation: N/A
  Entrez Gene: MTOR (a.k.a. FRAP, FRAP1, FRAP2, RAFT1, RAPT1, SKS)
  Promoter: human U6
  Cloning method: Restriction Enzyme; 5′ cloning site BbsI (destroyed during cloning); 3′ cloning site BbsI (destroyed during cloning)
  Sequencing primers: 5′ AGATAATTAGAATTAATTTGACTG
Terms and licenses: Academic/Nonprofit Terms; Industry Terms: Not Available to Industry
Depositor comments: Used BbsI enzyme to clone in gRNA targeting gene of interest.
How to cite: pKLV2-U6gRNA5(hMTOR_2b)-PGKpuro2ABFP-W was a gift from Sok Ching Cheong (Addgene plasmid # 208430 ; http://n2t.net/addgene:208430 ; RRID:Addgene_208430)
